Addgene plasmid #152818: pGBW-m4133251
Purpose: Mammalian expression plasmid for SARS-CoV-2 3C-like proteinase
Depositing lab: Ginkgo Bioworks & Benjie Chen. Depositing organization: Ginkgo Bioworks.
Backbone
  Vector backbone: pTwist_CMV_Puro_6
  Backbone size w/o insert (bp): 6080
  Vector type: Mammalian Expression
  Selectable markers: Puromycin
Growth in bacteria
  Bacterial resistance: Ampicillin, 100 μg/mL
  Growth temperature: 37°C
  Growth strain: DH5alpha
  Copy number: High Copy
Gene/Insert
  Gene/Insert name: SARS-CoV-2 3C-like proteinase (alt name: nsp5)
  Species: Severe acute respiratory syndrome coronavirus 2
  Insert size (bp): 917
  Mutation: codon optimized
  Entrez Gene: ORF1ab (a.k.a. GU280_gp01)
  Promoter: CMV
  Tag / fusion protein: Cleavable TEV;HA (C terminal on backbone)
  Cloning method: Unknown
Resource information
  A portion of this plasmid was derived from a plasmid made by: GinkgoBioworks
Depositor comments: NCBI reference sequence: YP_009725301.1
How to cite: pGBW-m4133251 was a gift from Ginkgo Bioworks & Benjie Chen (Addgene plasmid # 152818 ; http://n2t.net/addgene:152818 ; RRID:Addgene_152818)
