[The description below was written by a language model from this plasmid's Addgene catalogue record and pLannotate feature annotations shown in this document.]
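Description:
pGBW-m4133251 is a mammalian expression plasmid built on the pTwist_CMV_Puro_6 backbone and carrying a codon-optimized coding sequence for the SARS-CoV-2 3C-like proteinase (nsp5, the main protease processed out of the ORF1ab polyprotein). It is maintained in E. coli through a high-copy ColE1/pUC-type origin and an ampicillin resistance (β-lactamase) gene. For selection in mammalian cells it has a separate cassette in which the human ubiquitin C promoter drives puromycin N-acetyltransferase, followed by a synthetic polyadenylation signal.

The roughly 0.9 kb insert is annotated as a fragment matching the SARS-CoV-2 replicase polyprotein 1a and spans the numbering origin of the 7,057 nt circular sequence. The nsp10 function text attached to that automated hit is generic to the polyprotein entry and does not describe this insert, which the catalogue identifies as nsp5. Transcription is driven by the CMV immediate-early enhancer and promoter elements located just upstream, and terminated by an SV40 polyadenylation signal downstream. According to the catalogue, the backbone supplies a C-terminal TEV-cleavable HA tag, which would allow immunodetection or pull-down of the protease and removal of the epitope. This tag was not picked up as a separate feature in the annotation. The expression unit and the bacterial propagation region are bracketed by 5' and 3' β-globin insulator elements, along with T7 and rrnG transcription terminators and an additional synthetic poly(A) signal. These features presumably limit read-through and interference between neighbouring cassettes.

The construct is intended for transient or puromycin-selected expression of tagged SARS-CoV-2 3CL protease in mammalian cells. The record does not specify particular downstream applications.
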