Features (pLannotate 1.2.2; 19 found; start..end, strand, type, name):
   1026..1147    -  polyA_signal   SV40 poly(A) signal: SV40 polyadenylation signal
   1170..1239    -  CDS            large T antigen (fragment): large T antigen from SV40 (simian virus 40)
   1262..1308    +  terminator     T7 terminator: transcription terminator for bacteriophage T7 RNA polymerase
   1338..1474    +  terminator     rrnG terminator: transcription terminator from the E. coli ribosomal RNA rrnG operon (Albrechtsen et al., 1991)
   1519..1590    +  misc_feature   3' β-globin insulator: insulator downstream of the human β-globin locus (Farrell et al., 2002)
   1816..2404    -  rep_origin     ori: high-copy-number ColE1/pMB1/pBR322/pUC origin of replication
   2576..2640    -  CDS            bla(M) (fragment): β-lactamase lacking the signal sequence; bla(M); allows cytosolic expression of β-lactamase
   2904..4113    +  promoter       UbC promoter: human ubiquitin C promoter
   4117..4714    +  CDS            PuroR (fragment): puromycin N-acetyltransferase; pac from Streptomyces; confers resistance to puromycin
   4743..4791    +  polyA_signal   poly(A) signal: synthetic polyadenylation signal
   5057..5917    +  CDS            AmpR: β-lactamase; bla; confers resistance to ampicillin, carbenicillin, and related antibiotics
   5930..6066    +  terminator     rrnG terminator: transcription terminator from the E. coli ribosomal RNA rrnG operon (Albrechtsen et al., 1991)
   6211..6282    +  misc_feature   5' β-globin insulator: insulator upstream of the human β-globin locus (Farrell et al., 2002)
   6287..6333    -  terminator     T7 terminator: transcription terminator for bacteriophage T7 RNA polymerase
   6351..6399    -  polyA_signal   poly(A) signal: synthetic polyadenylation signal
   6480..6783    +  enhancer       CMV enhancer: human cytomegalovirus immediate early enhancer
   6856..6873    -  promoter       CMV promoter (fragment): human cytomegalovirus (CMV) immediate early promoter
   6936..6987    +  promoter       CMVd2 promoter: truncated human cytomegalovirus (CMV) immediate early promoter that yields moderately reduced expression relative to the full-length promoter
   7041..925     +  CDS            R1A_SARS2 (fragment) (across the origin) (sequence partly withheld): Experimental evidence at protein level: Swiss-Prot protein existence level 1. [Non-structural protein 10]: Plays a pivotal role in viral transcription by stimulating both nsp14 3'-5' exoribonuclease and nsp16 2'-O-methyltransferase activities. Therefore plays an essential role in viral mRNAs cap methylation. From Severe acute respiratory syndrome coronavirus 2 (2019-nCoV) (SARS-CoV-2).
>Addgene plasmid #152818 | pGBW-m4133251 | depositor full sequence | sequence record 295830 | Full Sequence
CACCATG
[918 nt withheld, positions 8-925]
GAAAACCTTTACTTTCAGTCGTACCCCTATGACGTACCAGATTATGCGTAAGCTAGCTTGACTGACTGAG
ATACAGCGTACCTTCAGCTCACAGACATGATAAGATACATTGATGAGTTTGGACAAACCACAACTAGAAT
GCAGTGAAAAAAATGCTTTATTTGTGAAATTTGTGATGCTATTGCTTTATTTGTAACCATTATAAGCTGC
AATAAACAAGTTAACAACAACAATTGCATTCATTTTATGTTTCAGGTTCAGGGGGAGGTGTGGGAGGTTT
TTTAAAGCAAGTAAAACCTCTACAAATGTGGTATTGGCCCATCTCTATCGGTATCGTAGCATAACCCCTT
GGGGCCTCTAAACGGGTCTTGAGGGGTTTTTTGTGCCCCTCGGGCCGGATTGCTATCTACCGGCATTGGC
GCAGAAAAAAATGCCTGATGCGACGCTGCGCGTCTTATACTCCCACATATGCCAGATTCAGCAACGGATA
CGGCTTCCCCAACTTGCCCACTTCCATACGTGTCCTCCTTACCAGAAATTTATCCTTAAGGTCGTCAGCT
ATCCTGCAGGCGATCTCTCGATTTCGATCAAGACATTCCTTTAATGGTCTTTTCTGGACACCACTAGGGG
TCAGAAGTAGTTCATCAAACTTTCTTCCCTCCCTAATCTCATTGGTTACCTTGGGCTATCGAAACTTAAT
TAACCAGTCAAGTCAGCTACTTGGCGAGATCGACTTGTCTGGGTTTCGACTACGCTCAGAATTGCGTCAG
TCAAGTTCGATCTGGTCCTTGCTATTGCACCCGTTCTCCGATTACGAGTTTCATTTAAATCATGTGAGCA
AAAGGCCAGCAAAAGGCCAGGAACCGTAAAAAGGCCGCGTTGCTGGCGTTTTTCCATAGGCTCCGCCCCC
CTGACGAGCATCACAAAAATCGACGCTCAAGTCAGAGGTGGCGAAACCCGACAGGACTATAAAGATACCA
GGCGTTTCCCCCTGGAAGCTCCCTCGTGCGCTCTCCTGTTCCGACCCTGCCGCTTACCGGATACCTGTCC
GCCTTTCTCCCTTCGGGAAGCGTGGCGCTTTCTCATAGCTCACGCTGTAGGTATCTCAGTTCGGTGTAGG
TCGTTCGCTCCAAGCTGGGCTGTGTGCACGAACCCCCCGTTCAGCCCGACCGCTGCGCCTTATCCGGTAA
CTATCGTCTTGAGTCCAACCCGGTAAGACACGACTTATCGCCACTGGCAGCAGCCACTGGTAACAGGATT
AGCAGAGCGAGGTATGTAGGCGGTGCTACAGAGTTCTTGAAGTGGTGGCCTAACTACGGCTACACTAGAA
GAACAGTATTTGGTATCTGCGCTCTGCTGAAGCCAGTTACCTTCGGAAAAAGAGTTGGTAGCTCTTGATC
CGGCAAACAAACCACCGCTGGTAGCGGTGGTTTTTTTGTTTGCAAGCAGCAGATTACGCGCAGAAAAAAA
GGATCTCAAGAAGATCCTTTGATCTTTTCTACGGGGTCTGACGCTCAGTGGAACGAAAACTCACGTTAAG
GGATTTTGGTCATGAGATTATCAAAAAGGATCTTCACCTAGATCCTTTTAAATTAAAAATGAAGTTTTAA
ATCAATCTAAAGTATATATGAGTAAACTTGGTCTGACAGTTACCAATGCTTAATCAGTGAGGCACCTATC
TCAGCGATCTGTCTATTTCGTTCATCCATAGTTGCATTTAAATTTCCGAACTCTCCAAGGCCCTCGTCGG
AAAATCTTCAAACCTTTCGTCCGATCCATCTTGCAGGCTACCTCTCGAACGAACTATCGCAAGTCTCTTG
GCCGGCCTTGCGCCTTGGCTATTGCTTGGCAGCGCCTATCGCCAGGTATTACTCCAATCCCGAATATCCG
AGATCGGGATCACCCGAGAGAAGTTCAACCTACATCCTCAATCCCGATCTATCCGAGATCCGAGGAATAT
CGAAATCGGGGCGCGCCTGGCCTCCGCGCCGGGTTTTGGCGCCTCCCGCGGGCGCCCCCCTCGTCACGGC
GAGCGCTGCCACGTCAGACGAAGGGCGCAGGAGCGTCCTGATCCTTCCGCCCGGACGCTCAGGACAGCGG
CCCGCTGCTCATAAGACTCGGCCTTAGAACCCCAGTATCAGCAGAAGGACATTTTAGGACGGGACTTGGG
TGACTCTAGGGCACTGGTTTTCTTTCCAGAGAGCGGAACAGGCGAGGAAAAGTAGTCCCTTCTCGGCGAT
TCTGCGGAGGGATCTCCGTGGGGCGGTGAACGCCGATGATTATATAAGGACGCGCCGGGTGTGGCACAGC
TAGTTCCGTCGCAGCCGGGATTTGGGTCGCGGTTCTTGTTTGTGGATCGCTGTGATCGTCACTTGGTGAG
TAGCGGGCTGCTGGGCTGGCCGGGGCTTTCGTGGCCGCCGGGCCGCTCGGTGGGACGGAAGCGTGTGGAG
AGACCGCCAAGGGCTGTAGTCTGGGTCCGCGAGCAAGGTTGCCCTGAACTGGGGGTTGGGGGGAGCGCAG
CAAAATGGCGGCTGTTCCCGAGTCTTGAATGGAAGACGCTTGTGAGGCGGGCTGTGAGGTCGTTGAAACA
AGGTGGGGGGCATGGTGGGCGGCAAGAACCCAAGGTCTTGAGCCCTTCGCTAATGCGGGAAAGCTCTTAT
TCGGGTGAGATGGGCTGGGCACCATCTGGGGACCCTGACGTGAAGTTTGTCACTGACTGGAGAACTCGGT
TTGTCGTCTGTTGCGGGGGCGGCAGTTATGGCGGTGCCGTTGGGCAGTGCACCCGTACCTTTGGGAGCGC
GCGCCCTCGTCGTGTCGTGACGTCACCCGTTCTGTTGGCTTATAATGCAGGGTGGGGCCACCTGCCGGTA
GGTGTGCGGTAGGCTTTTCTCCGTCGCAGGACGCAGGGTTCGGGCCTAGGGTAGGCTCTCCTGAATCGAC
AGGCGCCGGACCTCTGGTGAGGGGAGGGATAAGTGAGGCGTCAGTTTCTTTGGTCGGTTTTATGTACCTA
TCTTCTTAAGTAGCTGAAGCTCCGGTTTTGAACTATGCGCTCGGGGTTGGCGAGTGTGTTTTGTGAAGTT
TTTTAGGCACCTTTTGAAATGTAATCATTTGGGTCAATATGTAATTTTCAGTGTTAGACTTGTAAATTGT
CCGCTAAATTCTGGCCGTTTTTGGCTTTTTTGTTAGACAACATGACCGAGTACAAGCCCACGGTGCGCCT
CGCCACCCGCGACGACGTCCCCAGGGCCGTACGCACCCTCGCCGCCGCGTTCGCCGACTACCCCGCCACG
CGCCACACCGTCGATCCGGACCGCCACATCGAGCGGGTCACCGAGCTGCAAGAACTCTTCCTCACGCGCG
TCGGGCTCGACATCGGCAAGGTGTGGGTCGCGGACGACGGCGCCGCGGTGGCGGTCTGGACCACGCCGGA
GAGCGTCGAAGCGGGGGCGGTGTTCGCCGAGATCGGCCCGCGCATGGCCGAGTTGAGCGGTTCCCGGCTG
GCCGCGCAGCAACAGATGGAGGGCCTCCTGGCGCCGCACCGGCCCAAGGAGCCCGCGTGGTTCCTGGCCA
CCGTCGGCGTCTCGCCCGACCACCAGGGCAAGGGTCTGGGCAGCGCCGTCGTGCTCCCCGGAGTGGAGGC
CGCCGAGCGCGCCGGGGTGCCCGCCTTCCTGGAGACCTCCGCGCCCCGCAACCTCCCCTTCTACGAGCGG
CTCGGCTTCACCGTCACCGCCGACGTCGAGGTGCCCGAAGGACCGCGCACCTGGTGCATGACCCGCAAGC
CCGGTGCCTAGGCTAGTATGTAAGCCTAGTCTTAGATAATAAAATCGCTATCCATCGAAGATGGATGTGT
GTTGGTTTTTTGTGTGTGTAACGCTAGGCGCGCCTGGTGTACCGAGAACGATCCTCTCAGTGCGAGTCTC
GACGATCCATATCGTTGCTTGGCAGTCAGCCAGTCGGAATCCAGCTTGGGACCCAGGAAGTCCAATCGTC
AGATATTGTACTCAAGCCTGGTCACGGCAGCGTACCGATCTGTTTAAACCTAGATATTGATAGTCTGATC
GGTCAACGTATAATCGAGTCCTAGCTTTTGCAAACATCTATCAAGAGACAGGATCAGCAGGAGGCTTTCG
CATGAGTATTCAACATTTCCGTGTCGCCCTTATTCCCTTTTTTGCGGCATTTTGCCTTCCTGTTTTTGCT
CACCCAGAAACGCTGGTGAAAGTAAAAGATGCTGAAGATCAGTTGGGTGCGCGAGTGGGTTACATCGAAC
TGGATCTCAACAGCGGTAAGATCCTTGAGAGTTTTCGCCCCGAAGAACGCTTTCCAATGATGAGCACTTT
TAAAGTTCTGCTATGTGGCGCGGTATTATCCCGTATTGACGCCGGGCAAGAGCAACTCGGTCGCCGCATA
CACTATTCTCAGAATGACTTGGTTGAGTATTCACCAGTCACAGAAAAGCATCTTACGGATGGCATGACAG
TAAGAGAATTATGCAGTGCTGCCATAACCATGAGTGATAACACTGCGGCCAACTTACTTCTGACAACGAT
TGGAGGACCGAAGGAGCTAACCGCTTTTTTGCACAACATGGGGGATCATGTAACTCGCCTTGATCGTTGG
GAACCGGAGCTGAATGAAGCCATACCAAACGACGAGCGTGACACCACGATGCCTGTAGCAATGGCAACAA
CCTTGCGTAAACTATTAACTGGCGAACTACTTACTCTAGCTTCCCGGCAACAGTTGATAGACTGGATGGA
GGCGGATAAAGTTGCAGGACCACTTCTGCGCTCGGCCCTTCCGGCTGGCTGGTTTATTGCTGATAAATCT
GGAGCCGGTGAGCGTGGGTCTCGCGGTATCATTGCAGCACTGGGGCCAGATGGTAAGCCCTCCCGTATCG
TAGTTATCTACACGACGGGGAGTCAGGCAACTATGGATGAACGAAATAGACAGATCGCTGAGATAGGTGC
CTCACTGATTAAGCATTGGTAACCGATTCTAGGTGCATTGGCGCAGAAAAAAATGCCTGATGCGACGCTG
CGCGTCTTATACTCCCACATATGCCAGATTCAGCAACGGATACGGCTTCCCCAACTTGCCCACTTCCATA
CGTGTCCTCCTTACCAGAAATTTATCCTTAAGATCGTTTAAACTCGACTCTGGCTCTATCGAATCTCCGT
CGTTTCGAGCTTACGCGAACAGCCGTGGCGCTCATTTGCTCGTCGGGCATCGAATCTCGTCAGCTATCGT
CAGCTTACCTTTTTGGCAGCGATCGCGGCTCCCGACATCTTGGACCATTAGCTCCACAGGTATCTTCTTC
CCTCTAGTGGTCATAACAGCAGCTTCAGCTACCTCTCAATTCAAAAAACCCCTCAAGACCCGTTTAGAGG
CCCCAAGGGGTTATGCTATCAATCGTTGCGTTACACACACAAAAAACCAACACACATCCATCTTCGATGG
ATAGCGATTTTATTATCTAACTGCTGATCGAGTGTAGCCAGATCTAGTAATCAATTACGGGGTCATTAGT
TCATAGCCCATATATGGAGTTCCGCGTTACATAACTTACGGTAAATGGCCCGCCTGGCTGACCGCCCAAC
GACCCCCGCCCATTGACGTCAATAATGACGTATGTTCCCATAGTAACGCCAATAGGGACTTTCCATTGAC
GTCAATGGGTGGAGTATTTACGGTAAACTGCCCACTTGGCAGTACATCAAGTGTATCATATGCCAAGTAC
GCCCCCTATTGACGTCAATGACGGTAAATGGCCCGCCTGGCATTATGCCCAGTACATGACCTTATGGGAC
TTTCCTACTTGGCAGTACATCTACGTATTAGTCATCGCTATTACCATGCTGATGCGGTTTTGGCAGTACA
TCAATGGGCGTGGATAGCGGTTTGACTCACGGGGATTTCCAAGTCTCCACCCCATTGACGTCAATGGGAG
TTTGTTTTGGCACCAAAATCAACGGGACTTTCCAAAATGTCGTAACAACTCCGCCCCATTGACGCAAATG
GGCGGTAGGCGTGTACGGTGGGAGGTCTATATAAGCAGAGCTGGTTTAGTGAACCGTCAGATCAGATCTT
TGTCGATCCTACCATCCACTCGACACACCCGCCAGCGGCCGC
